Addgene plasmid #237174: NanoLuc-TOM20 Fusion Vector
Depositing lab: Promega Corporation.
Backbone
  Vector backbone: pFN31K-low Nluc CMV-Hygro Flexi(R) Vector
  Vector type: Mammalian Expression
Growth in bacteria
  Bacterial resistance: Kanamycin, 50 μg/mL
  Growth temperature: 37°C
  Growth strain: DH5alpha
  Copy number: Low Copy
Gene/Insert
  Gene/Insert name: TOMM20
  Species: H. sapiens (human)
  Entrez Gene: TOMM20 (a.k.a. MAS20, MOM19, TOM20)
  Promoter: CMV
  Tag / fusion protein: NanoLuc (R) (N terminal on backbone)
  Cloning method: Other
How to cite: NanoLuc-TOM20 Fusion Vector was a gift from Promega Corporation (Addgene plasmid # 237174 ; http://n2t.net/addgene:237174 ; RRID:Addgene_237174)
