[The description below was written by a language model from this plasmid's Addgene catalogue record and pLannotate feature annotations shown in this document.]
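Description:
NanoLuc-TOM20 Fusion Vector is a 5,068-nt mammalian expression plasmid built on a Promega Flexi-type backbone (pFN31K-low Nluc CMV-Hygro) for producing human TOMM20 fused at its N-terminus to NanoLuc luciferase. The expression cassette begins with the CMV immediate-early enhancer and promoter, followed by a chimeric β-globin/immunoglobulin intron that generally improves transcript processing. A T7 promoter lies just upstream of the coding region and could support in vitro or phage-polymerase-driven transcription. The human codon-optimized Nluc open reading frame is followed after a short linker by the TOMM20 coding sequence. A small polylinker remnant, a T7 terminator fragment and an SV40 polyadenylation signal sit downstream.

In bacteria, the plasmid replicates from a p15A origin, consistent with its low-copy listing, and a cer fragment may help keep it monomeric. A single neo (nptII) gene sits behind tandem SV40 early and EM7 promoters and ends with a synthetic poly(A) signal. This arrangement gives kanamycin resistance in E. coli and would be expected to allow G418 selection in mammalian cells. The backbone name refers to hygromycin, but no hygromycin resistance gene is annotated in the sequenced record. Several other annotations (SET1, large T antigen, M13 ori, bom, IS1, RSF ori) are short fragments, probably incidental matches.

TOM20 is a receptor component of the mitochondrial outer-membrane translocase, so the fusion would be expected to place a bright luminescent donor at the mitochondrial surface. That would suit luminescence or BRET-style proximity assays, although the record does not state a specific application.
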