Features (pLannotate 1.2.2; 23 found; start..end, strand, type, name):
    140..517     +  enhancer       CMV enhancer: human cytomegalovirus immediate early enhancer
    519..718     +  promoter       CMV promoter: human cytomegalovirus (CMV) immediate early promoter
    857..989     +  intron         chimeric intron: chimera between introns from human β-globin and immunoglobulin heavy chain genes
   1033..1051    +  promoter       T7 promoter: promoter for bacteriophage T7 RNA polymerase
   1065..1577    +  CDS            Nluc: NanoLuc® luciferase human codon-optimized
   1599..2033    +  CDS            TOMM20: TOM20_HUMAN - Also known as KIAA0016. Experimental evidence at protein level: Swiss-Prot protein existence level 1. Central component of the receptor complex responsible for the recognition and translocation of cytosolically synthesized mitochondrial preproteins. Together with TOM22 functions as the transit peptide receptor at the surface of the mitochondrion outer membrane and facilitates the movement of preproteins into the TOM40 translocation pore (By similarity). Required for the translocation across the mitochondrial outer membrane of cytochrome P450 monooxygenases. From Homo sapiens (Hum
   2042..2097    +  misc_feature   MCS: pUC18/19 multiple cloning site
   2104..2153    +  CDS            SET1 (fragment): solubility-enhancement tag derived from T7 phage gene 10B
   2161..2180    +  terminator     T7 terminator (fragment): transcription terminator for bacteriophage T7 RNA polymerase
   2202..2323    -  polyA_signal   SV40 poly(A) signal: SV40 polyadenylation signal
   2346..2414    -  CDS            large T antigen (fragment): large T antigen from SV40 (simian virus 40)
   2419..2451    +  rep_origin     M13 ori (fragment): M13 bacteriophage origin of replication; arrow indicates direction of (+) strand synthesis
   2452..2503    -  misc_feature   bom (fragment): basis of mobility region from pBR322
   2568..2925    +  promoter       SV40 promoter: SV40 enhancer and early promoter
   2940..2987    +  promoter       EM7 promoter: synthetic bacterial promoter&nbsp
   3019..3810    +  CDS            neo: KKA2_KLEPN - Also known as kan, nptII. Experimental evidence at protein level: Swiss-Prot protein existence level 1. Resistance to kanamycin, neomycin, paromomycin, ribostamycin, butirosin and gentamicin B. From Klebsiella pneumoniae.
   3877..3925    +  polyA_signal   poly(A) signal: synthetic polyadenylation signal
   3954..3970    -  promoter       tet promoter (fragment): E. coli promoter for tetracycline efflux protein gene
   4082..4627    +  rep_origin     p15A ori: Plasmids containing the medium-copy-number p15A origin of replication can be propagated in E. coli cells that contain a second plasmid with the ColE1 origin.
   4715..4770    +  rep_origin     RSF ori (fragment): Plasmids containing the RSF 1030 origin of replication can be propagated in E. coli cells that contain additional plasmids with compatible origins.
   4869..4895    -  misc_feature   bom (fragment): basis of mobility region from pBR322
   4889..4936    -  mobile_element IS1 (fragment): prokaryotic transposable element IS1
   4944..5015    +  misc_feature   cer region (fragment): ColE1-derived recombination site that helps to maintain plasmids as monomers
>Addgene plasmid #237174 | NanoLuc-TOM20 Fusion Vector | addgene full sequence | sequence record 474732 | Addgene NGS Result
TCAATATTGGCCATTAGCCATATTATTCATTGGTTATATAGCATAAATCAATATTGGCTATTGGCCATTG
CATACGTTGTATCTATATCATAATATGTACATTTATATTGGCTCATGTCCAATATGACCGCCATGTTGGC
ATTGATTATTGACTAGTTATTAATAGTAATCAATTACGGGGTCATTAGTTCATAGCCCATATATGGAGTT
CCGCGTTACATAACTTACGGTAAATGGCCCGCCTGGCTGACCGCCCAACGACCCCCGCCCATTGACGTCA
ATAATGACGTATGTTCCCATAGTAACGCCAATAGGGACTTTCCATTGACGTCAATGGGTGGAGTATTTAC
GGTAAACTGCCCACTTGGCAGTACATCAAGTGTATCATATGCCAAGTCCGCCCCCTATTGACGTCAATGA
CGGTAAATGGCCCGCCTGGCATTATGCCCAGTACATGACCTTACGGGACTTTCCTACTTGGCAGTACATC
TACGTATTAGTCATCGCTATTACCATGGTGATGCGGTTTTGGCAGTACACCAATGGGCGTGGATAGCGGT
TTGACTCACGGGGATTTCCAAGTCTCCACCCCATTGACGTCAATGGGAGTTTGTTTTGGCACCAAAATCA
ACGGGACTTTCCAAAATGTCGTAATAACCCCGCCCCGTTGACGCAAATGGGCGGTAGGCGTGTACGGTGG
GAGGTCTATATAAGCAGAGCTGGTTTAGTGAACCGTCAGATCACTAGAAGCTTTATTGCGGTAGTTTATC
ACAGTTAAATTGCTAACGCAGTCAGTGCTTCTGACACAACAGTCTCGAACTTAAGCTGCAGAAGTTGGTC
GTGAGGCACTGGGCAGGTAAGTATCAAGGTTACAAGACAGGTTTAAGGAGACCAATAGAAACTGGGCTTG
TCGAGACAGAGAAGACTCTTGCGTTTCTGATAGGCACCTATTGGTCTTACTGACATCCACTTTGCCTTTC
TCTCCACAGGTGTCCACTCCCAGTTCAATTACAGCTCTTAAGGCTAGAGTATTAATACGACTCACTATAG
GGCTAGCGCTCACCATGGTCTTCACACTCGAAGATTTCGTTGGGGACTGGCGACAGACAGCCGGCTACAA
CCTGGACCAAGTCCTTGAACAGGGAGGTGTGTCCAGTTTGTTTCAGAATCTCGGGGTGTCCGTAACTCCG
ATCCAAAGGATTGTCCTGAGCGGTGAAAATGGGCTGAAGATCGACATCCATGTCATCATCCCGTATGAAG
GTCTGAGCGGCGACCAAATGGGCCAGATCGAAAAAATTTTTAAGGTGGTGTACCCTGTGGATGATCATCA
CTTTAAGGTGATCCTGCACTATGGCACACTGGTAATCGACGGGGTTACGCCGAACATGATCGACTATTTC
GGACGGCCGTATGAAGGCATCGCCGTGTTCGACGGCAAAAAGATCACTGTAACAGGGACCCTGTGGAACG
GCAACAAAATTATCGACGAGCGCCTGATCAACCCCGACGGCTCCCTGCTGTTCCGAGTAACCATCAACGG
AGTGACCGGCTGGCGGCTGTGCGAACGCATTCTGGCGGGCTCGAGCGGCGCGATCGCCATGGTTGGTCGT
AATTCAGCTATAGCAGCAGGAGTTTGTGGTGCACTCTTTATAGGATACTGCATATACTTTGATCGCAAAC
GGCGGTCAGATCCGAATTTTAAAAACCGCTTGCGGGAGCGCAGAAAGAAGCAGAAACTGGCAAAAGAAAG
AGCCGGTCTGAGTAAGCTCCCGGACCTTAAAGACGCTGAGGCGGTTCAAAAATTTTTTTTGGAGGAGATC
CAGCTCGGGGAAGAACTGTTGGCCCAAGGTGAATATGAGAAAGGTGTTGACCATTTGACTAACGCAATAG
CGGTCTGCGGTCAACCGCAGCAGCTTTTGCAAGTATTGCAGCAGACCCTGCCTCCACCTGTCTTTCAGAT
GCTGCTTACAAAGTTGCCTACTATAAGTCAGCGAATTGTTAGTGCTCAATCATTAGCAGAAGATGATGTT
GAAGTTTAAACGAATTCGGGCTCGGTACCCGGGGATCCTCTAGAGTCGACCTGCAGGCATGCAAGCTGAT
CCGGCTGCTAACAAAGCCCGAAAGGAAGCTGAGTTGGCTGCTGCCACCGCTGAGCAATAACTAGCATAAC
CCCTTGGGGCGGCCGCTTCGAGCAGACATGATAAGATACATTGATGAGTTTGGACAAACCACAACTAGAA
TGCAGTGAAAAAAATGCTTTATTTGTGAAATTTGTGATGCTATTGCTTTATTTGTAACCATTATAAGCTG
CAATAAACAAGTTAACAACAACAATTGCATTCATTTTATGTTTCAGGTTCAGGGGGAGATGTGGGAGGTT
TTTTTAAGCAAGTAAAACCTCTACAAATGTGGTAAAATCGAATTTTAACAAAATATTAACGCTTACAATT
TCCTGATGCGGTATTTTCTCCTTACGCATCTGTGCGGTATTTCACACCGCATACGCGGATCTGCGCAGCA
CCATGGCCTGAAATAACCTCTGAAAGAGGAACTTGGTTAGGTACCTTCTGAGGCGGAAAGAACCAGCTGT
GGAATGTGTGTCAGTTAGGGTGTGGAAAGTCCCCAGGCTCCCCAGCAGGCAGAAGTATGCAAAGCATGCA
TCTCAATTAGTCAGCAACCAGGTGTGGAAAGTCCCCAGGCTCCCCAGCAGGCAGAAGTATGCAAAGCATG
CATCTCAATTAGTCAGCAACCATAGTCCCGCCCCTAACTCCGCCCATCCCGCCCCTAACTCCGCCCAGTT
CCGCCCATTCTCCGCCCCATGGCTGACTAATTTTTTTTATTTATGCAGAGGCCGAGGCCGCCTCGGCCTC
TGAGCTATTCCAGAAGTAGTGAGGAGGCTTTTTTGGAGGCCTAGGCTTTTGCAAAAAGCTTAATTAACTG
TTGACAATTAATCATCGGCATAGTATATCGGCATAGTATAATACGACAAGGTGAGGAACTAAACCCAGGA
GGCAGATCATGATTGAACAAGATGGATTGCACGCAGGTTCTCCGGCCGCTTGGGTGGAGAGGCTATTCGG
CTATGACTGGGCACAACAGACAATCGGCTGCTCTGATGCCGCCGTGTTCCGGCTGTCAGCGCAGGGGCGC
CCGGTTCTTTTTGTCAAGACCGACCTGTCCGGTGCCCTGAATGAACTGCAGGACGAGGCAGCGCGGCTAT
CGTGGCTGGCCACGACGGGCGTTCCTTGCGCAGCTGTGCTCGACGTTGTCACTGAAGCGGGAAGGGACTG
GCTGCTATTGGGCGAAGTGCCGGGGCAGGATCTCCTGTCATCTCACCTTGCTCCTGCCGAGAAAGTATCC
ATCATGGCTGATGCAATGCGGCGGCTGCATACGCTTGATCCGGCTACCTGCCCATTCGACCACCAAGCGA
AACATCGCATCGAGCGAGCACGTACTCGGATGGAAGCCGGTCTTGTCGATCAGGATGATCTGGACGAAGA
GCATCAGGGGCTCGCGCCAGCCGAACTGTTCGCCAGGCTCAAGGCGCGCATGCCCGACGGCGAGGATCTC
GTCGTGACCCATGGCGATGCCTGCTTGCCGAATATCATGGTGGAAAATGGCCGCTTTTCTGGATTCATCG
ACTGTGGCCGGCTGGGTGTGGCGGACCGCTATCAGGACATAGCGTTGGCTACCCGTGATATTGCTGAAGA
GCTTGGCGGCGAATGGGCTGACCGCTTCCTCGTGCTTTACGGTATCGCCGCTCCCGATTCGCAGCGCATC
GCCTTCTATCGCCTTCTTGACGAGTTCTTCTGAGCGGGACTCTGGGGTTCGAAATGACCGACCAAGCGAC
GCCCAACCTGCCATCACGATGGCCGCAATAAAATATCTTTATTTTCATTACATCTGTGTGTTGGTTTTTT
GTGTGAATCGATAGCGATAAGGATCCGCTCATGCGATGATAAGCTGTCAAACATGAGAATTACAACTTAT
ATCGTATGGGGCTGACTTCAGGTGCTACATTTGAAGAGATAAATTGCACTGAAATCTAGAAATATTTTAT
CTGATTAATAAGATGATCTTCTTGAGATCGTTTTGGTCTGCGCGTAATCTCTTGCTCTGAAAACGAAAAA
ACCGCCTTGCAGGGCGGTTTTTCGAAGGTTCTCTGAGCTACCAACTCTTTGAACCGAGGTAACTGGCTTG
GAGGAGCGCAGTCACCAAAACTTGTCCTTTCAGTTTAGCCTTAACCGGCGCATGACTTCAAGACTAACTC
CTCTAAATCAATTACCAGTGGCTGCTGCCAGTGGTGCTTTTGCATGTCTTTCCGGGTTGGACTCAAGACG
ATAGTTACCGGATAAGGCGCAGCGGTCGGACTGAACGGGGGGTTCGTGCATACAGTCCAGCTTGGAGCGA
ACTGCCTACCCGGAACTGAGTGTCAGGCGTGGAATGAGACAAACGCGGCCATAACAGCGGAATGACACCG
GTAAACCGAAAGGCAGGAACAGGAGAGCGCACGAGGGAGCCGCCAGGGGGAAACGCCTGGTATCTTTATA
GTCCTGTCGGGTTTCGCCACCACTGATTTGAGCGTCAGATTTCGTGATGCTTGTCAGGGGGGCGGAGCCT
ATGGAAAAACGGCTTTGCCGCGGCCCTCTCACTTCCCTGTTAAGTATCTTCCTGGCATCTTCCAGGAAAT
CTCCGCCCCGTTCGTAAGCCATTTCCGCTCGCCGCAGTCGAACGACCGAGCGTAGCGAGTCAGTGAGCGA
GGAAGCGGAATATATCCTGTATCACATATTCTGCTGACGCACCGGTGCAGCCTTTTTTCTCCTGCCACAT
GAAGCACTTCACTGACACCCTCATCAGTGCCAACATAGTAAGCCAGTATACACTCCGCTAGCGCTGATGT
CCGGCGGTGCTTTTGCCGTTACGCACCACCCCGTCATGAGATTACGCGTTTTAGCGGTGCGTACAATTAA
GGGATTATGGTAAATCCACTTACTGTCTGCCCTCGTAGCCATCGAGATAAACCGCAGTACTCCGGCCACG
ATGCGTCCGGCGTAGAGGATCGAGATCT
